>Addgene plasmid #116547 | pHAGE-PIK3CA-V344G | addgene full sequence | sequence record 243090 | Addgene NGS Result
TGGAAGGGCTAATTCACTCCCAAAGAAGACAAGATATCCTTGATCTGTGGATCTACCACACACAAGGCTA
CTTCCCTGATTAGCAGAACTACACACCAGGGCCAGGGGTCAGATATCCACTGACCTTTGGATGGTGCTAC
AAGCTAGTACCAGTTGAGCCAGATAAGGTAGAAGAGGCCAATAAAGGAGAGAACACCAGCTTGTTACACC
CTGTGAGCCTGCATGGGATGGATGACCCGGAGAGAGAAGTGTTAGAGTGGAGGTTTGACAGCCGCCTAGC
ATTTCATCACGTGGCCCGAGAGCTGCATCCGGAGTACTTCAAGAACTGCTGATATCGAGCTTGCTACAAG
GGACTTTCCGCTGGGGACTTTCCAGGGAGGCGTGGCCTGGGCGGGACTGGGGAGTGGCGAGCCCTCAGAT
CCTGCATATAAGCAGCTGCTTTTTGCCTGTACTGGGTCTCTCTGGTTAGACCAGATCTGAGCCTGGGAGC
TCTCTGGCTAACTAGGGAACCCACTGCTTAAGCCTCAATAAAGCTTGCCTTGAGTGCTTCAAGTAGTGTG
TGCCCGTCTGTTGTGTGACTCTGGTAACTAGAGATCCCTCAGACCCTTTTAGTCAGTGTGGAAAATCTCT
AGCAGTGGCGCCCGAACAGGGACTTGAAAGCGAAAGGGAAACCAGAGGAGCTCTCTCGACGCAGGACTCG
GCTTGCTGAAGCGCGCACGGCAAGAGGCGAGGGGCGGCGACTGGTGAGTACGCCAAAAATTTTGACTAGC
GGAGGCTAGAAGGAGAGAGATGGGTGCGAGAGCGTCAGTATTAAGCGGGGGAGAATTAGATCGCGATGGG
AAAAAATTCGGTTAAGGCCAGGGGGAAAGAAAAAATATAAATTAAAACATATAGTATGGGCAAGCAGGGA
GCTAGAACGATTCGCAGTTAATCCTGGCCTGTTAGAAACATCAGAAGGCTGTAGACAAATACTGGGACAG
CTACAACCATCCCTTCAGACAGGATCAGAAGAACTTAGATCATTATATAATACAGTAGCAACCCTCTATT
GTGTGCATCAAAGGATAGAGATAAAAGACACCAAGGAAGCTTTAGACAAGATAGAGGAAGAGCAAAACAA
AAGTAAGACCACCGCACAGCAAGCGGCCGGCCGCTGATCTTCAGACCTGGAGGAGGAGATATGAGGGACA
ATTGGAGAAGTGAATTATATAAATATAAAGTAGTAAAAATTGAACCATTAGGAGTAGCACCCACCAAGGC
AAAGAGAAGAGTGGTGCAGAGAGAAAAAAGAGCAGTGGGAATAGGAGCTTTGTTCCTTGGGTTCTTGGGA
GCAGCAGGAAGCACTATGGGCGCAGCGTCAATGACGCTGACGGTACAGGCCAGACAATTATTGTCTGGTA
TAGTGCAGCAGCAGAACAATTTGCTGAGGGCTATTGAGGCGCAACAGCATCTGTTGCAACTCACAGTCTG
GGGCATCAAGCAGCTCCAGGCAAGAATCCTGGCTGTGGAAAGATACCTAAAGGATCAACAGCTCCTGGGG
ATTTGGGGTTGCTCTGGAAAACTCATTTGCACCACTGCTGTGCCTTGGAATGCTAGTTGGAGTAATAAAT
CTCTGGAACAGATTTGGAATCACACGACCTGGATGGAGTGGGACAGAGAAATTAACAATTACACAAGCTT
AATACACTCCTTAATTGAAGAATCGCAAAACCAGCAAGAAAAGAATGAACAAGAATTATTGGAATTAGAT
AAATGGGCAAGTTTGTGGAATTGGTTTAACATAACAAATTGGCTGTGGTATATAAAATTATTCATAATGA
TAGTAGGAGGCTTGGTAGGTTTAAGAATAGTTTTTGCTGTACTTTCTATAGTGAATAGAGTTAGGCAGGG
ATATTCACCATTATCGTTTCAGACCCACCTCCCAACCCCGAGGGGACCCGACAGGCCCGAAGGAATAGAA
GAAGAAGGTGGAGAGAGAGACAGAGACAGATCCATTCGATTAGTGAACGGATCTCGACGGTATCGCCGAA
TTCACAAATGGCAGTATTCATCCACAATTTTAAAAGAAAAGGGGGGATTGGGGGGTACAGTGCAGGGGAA
AGAATAGTAGACATAATAGCAACAGACATACAAACTAAAGAATTACAAAAACAAATTACAAAAATTCAAA
ATTTTCGGGTTTATTACAGGGACAGCAGAGATCCAGTTTGGACTAGTCGTGAGGCTCCGGTGCCCGTCAG
TGGGCAGAGCGCACATCGCCCACAGTCCCCGAGAAGTTGGGGGGAGGGGTCGGCAATTGAACCGGTGCCT
AGAGAAGGTGGCGCGGGGTAAACTGGGAAAGTGATGTCGTGTACTGGCTCCGCCTTTTTCCCGAGGGTGG
GGGAGAACCGTATATAAGTGCAGTAGTCGCCGTGAACGTTCTTTTTCGCAACGGGTTTGCCGCCAGAACA
CAGGTAAGTGCCGTGTGTGGTTCCCGCGGGCCTGGCCTCTTTACGGGTTATGGCCCTTGCGTGCCTTGAA
TTACTTCCACCTGGCTGCAGTACGTGATTCTTGATCCCGAGCTTCGGGTTGGAAGTGGGTGGGAGAGTTC
GAGGCCTTGCGCTTAAGGAGCCCCTTCGCCTCGTGCTTGAGTTGAGGCCTGGCCTGGGCGCTGGGGCCGC
CGCGTGCGAATCTGGTGGCACCTTCGCGCCTGTCTCGCTGCTTTCGATAAGTCTCTAGCCATTTAAAATT
TTTGATGACCTGCTGCGACGCTTTTTTTCTGGCAAGATAGTCTTGTAAATGCGGGCCAAGATCTGCACAC
TGGTATTTCGGTTTTTGGGGCCGCGGGCGGCGACGGGGCCCGTGCGTCCCAGCGCACATGTTCGGCGAGG
CGGGGCCTGCGAGCGCGGCCACCGAGAATCGGACGGGGGTAGTCTCAAGCTGGCCGGCCTGCTCTGGTGC
CTGGCCTCGCGCCGCCGTGTATCGCCCCGCCCTGGGCGGCAAGGCTGGCCCGGTCGGCACCAGTTGCGTG
AGCGGAAAGATGGCCGCTTCCCGGCCCTGCTGCAGGGAGCTCAAAATGGAGGACGCGGCGCTCGGGAGAG
CGGGCGGGTGAGTCACCCACACAAAGGAAAAGGGCCTTTCCGTCCTCAGCCGTCGCTTCATGTGACTCCA
CGGAGTACCGGGCGCCGTCCAGGCACCTCGATTAGTTCTCGAGCTTTTGGAGTACGTCGTCTTTAGGTTG
GGGGGAGGGGTTTTATGCGATGGAGTTTCCCCACACTGAGTGGGTGGAGACTGAAGTTAGGCCAGCTTGG
CACTTGATGTAATTCTCCTTGGAATTTGCCCTTTTTGAGTTTGGATCTTGGTTCATTCTCAAGCCTCAGA
CAGTGGTTCAAAGTTTTTTTCTTCCATTTCAGGTGTCGTGAAGCGGCCCTGCAGATATCAACAAGTTTGT
ACAAAAAAGCAGGCACCATGCCTCCAAGACCATCATCAGGTGAACTGTGGGGCATCCACTTGATGCCCCC
AAGAATCCTAGTAGAATGTTTACTACCAAATGGAATGATAGTGACTTTAGAATGCCTCCGTGAGGCTACA
TTAATAACCATAAAGCATGAACTATTTAAAGAAGCAAGAAAATACCCCCTCCATCAACTTCTTCAAGATG
AATCTTCTTACATTTTCGTAAGTGTTACTCAAGAAGCAGAAAGGGAAGAATTTTTTGATGAAACAAGACG
ACTTTGTGACCTTCGGCTTTTTCAACCCTTTTTAAAAGTAATTGAACCAGTAGGCAACCGTGAAGAAAAG
ATCCTCAATCGAGAAATTGGTTTTGCTATCGGCATGCCAGTGTGTGAATTTGATATGGTTAAAGATCCAG
AAGTACAGGACTTCCGAAGAAATATTCTGAACGTTTGTAAAGAAGCTGTGGATCTTAGGGACCTCAATTC
ACCTCATAGTAGAGCAATGTATGTCTATCCTCCAAATGTAGAATCTTCACCAGAATTGCCAAAGCACATA
TATAATAAATTAGATAAAGGGCAAATAATAGTGGTGATCTGGGTAATAGTTTCTCCAAATAATGACAAGC
AGAAGTATACTCTGAAAATCAACCATGACTGTGTACCAGAACAAGTAATTGCTGAAGCAATCAGGAAAAA
AACTCGAAGTATGTTGCTATCCTCTGAACAACTAAAACTCTGTGTTTTAGAATATCAGGGCAAGTATATT
TTAAAAGTGTGTGGATGTGATGAATACTTCCTAGAAAAATATCCTCTGAGTCAGTATAAGTATATAAGAA
GCTGTATAATGCTTGGGAGGATGCCCAATTTGATGTTGATGGCTAAAGAAAGCCTTTATTCTCAACTGCC
AATGGACTGTTTTACAATGCCATCTTATTCCAGACGCATTTCCACAGCTACACCATATATGAATGGAGAA
ACATCTACAAAATCCCTTTGGGTTATAAATAGTGCACTCAGAATAAAAATTCTTTGTGCAACCTACGGGA
ATGTAAATATTCGAGACATTGATAAGATCTATGTTCGAACAGGTATCTACCATGGAGGAGAACCCTTATG
TGACAATGTGAACACTCAAAGAGTACCTTGTTCCAATCCCAGGTGGAATGAATGGCTGAATTATGATATA
TACATTCCTGATCTTCCTCGTGCTGCTCGACTTTGCCTTTCCATTTGCTCTGTTAAAGGCCGAAAGGGTG
CTAAAGAGGAACACTGTCCATTGGCATGGGGAAATATAAACTTGTTTGATTACACAGACACTCTAGTATC
TGGAAAAATGGCTTTGAATCTTTGGCCAGTACCTCATGGATTAGAAGATTTGCTGAACCCTATTGGTGTT
ACTGGATCAAATCCAAATAAAGAAACTCCATGCTTAGAGTTGGAGTTTGACTGGTTCAGCAGTGTGGTAA
AGTTCCCAGATATGTCAGTGATTGAAGAGCATGCCAATTGGTCTGTATCCCGAGAAGCAGGATTTAGCTA
TTCCCACGCAGGACTGAGTAACAGACTAGCTAGAGACAATGAATTAAGGGAAAATGACAAAGAACAGCTC
AAAGCAATTTCTACACGAGATCCTCTCTCTGAAATCACTGAGCAGGAGAAAGATTTTCTATGGAGTCACA
GACACTATTGTGTAACTATCCCCGAAATTCTACCCAAATTGCTTCTGTCTGTTAAATGGAATTCTAGAGA
TGAAGTAGCCCAGATGTATTGCTTGGTAAAAGATTGGCCTCCAATCAAACCTGAACAGGCTATGGAACTT
CTGGACTGTAATTACCCAGATCCTATGGTTCGAGGTTTTGCTGTTCGGTGCTTGGAAAAATATTTAACAG
ATGACAAACTTTCTCAGTATTTAATTCAGCTAGTACAGGTCCTAAAATATGAACAATATTTGGATAACTT
GCTTGTGAGATTTTTACTGAAGAAAGCATTGACTAATCAAAGGATTGGGCACTTTTTCTTTTGGCATTTA
AAATCTGAGATGCACAATAAAACAGTTAGCCAGAGGTTTGGCCTGCTTTTGGAGTCCTATTGTCGTGCAT
GTGGGATGTATTTGAAGCACCTGAATAGGCAAGTCGAGGCAATGGAAAAGCTCATTAACTTAACTGACAT
TCTCAAACAGGAGAAGAAGGATGAAACACAAAAGGTACAGATGAAGTTTTTAGTTGAGCAAATGAGGCGA
CCAGATTTCATGGATGCTCTACAGGGCTTTCTGTCTCCTCTAAACCCTGCTCATCAACTAGGAAACCTCA
GGCTTGAAGAGTGTCGAATTATGTCCTCTGCAAAAAGGCCACTGTGGTTGAATTGGGAGAACCCAGACAT
CATGTCAGAGTTACTGTTTCAGAACAATGAGATCATCTTTAAAAATGGGGATGATTTACGGCAAGATATG
CTAACACTTCAAATTATTCGTATTATGGAAAATATCTGGCAAAATCAAGGTCTTGATCTTCGAATGTTAC
CTTATGGTTGTCTGTCAATCGGTGACTGTGTGGGACTTATTGAGGTGGTGCGAAATTCTCACACTATTAT
GCAAATTCAGTGCAAAGGCGGCTTGAAAGGTGCACTGCAGTTCAACAGCCACACACTACATCAGTGGCTC
AAAGACAAGAACAAAGGAGAAATATATGATGCAGCCATTGACCTGTTTACACGTTCATGTGCTGGATACT
GTGTAGCTACCTTCATTTTGGGAATTGGAGATCGTCACAATAGTAACATCATGGTGAAAGACGATGGACA
ACTGTTTCATATAGATTTTGGACACTTTTTGGATCACAAGAAGAAAAAATTTGGTTATAAACGAGAACGT
GTGCCATTTGTTTTGACACAGGATTTCTTAATAGTGATTAGTAAAGGAGCCCAAGAATGCACAAAGACAA
GAGAATTTGAGAGGTTTCAGGAGATGTGTTACAAGGCTTATCTAGCTATTCGACAGCATGCCAATCTCTT
CATAAATCTTTTCTCAATGATGCTTGGCTCTGGAATGCCAGAACTACAATCTTTTGATGACATTGCATAC
ATTCGAAAGACCCTAGCCTTAGATAAAACTGAGCAAGAGGCTTTGGAGTATTTCATGAAACAAATGAATG
ATGCACATCATGGTGGCTGGACAACAAAAATGGATTGGATCTTCCACACAATTAAACAGCATGCATTGAA
CTAGAACCCAGCTTTCTTGTACAAAGTGGTTGATATCCAGCACAGTGGCGGCCGCTCGAGTCTAGAGGGC
CCGCGGTTCGAAGGTAAGCCTATCCCTAACCCTCTCCTCGGTCTCGATTCTACGCGTACCGGTTAGTAAT
GAGATCCCTCCCCCCCCCCTAACGTTACTGGCCGAAGCCGCTTGGAATAAGGCCGGTGTGCGTTTGTCTA
TATGTTATTTTCCACCATATTGCCGTCTTTTGGCAATGTGAGGGCCCGGAAACCTGGCCCTGTCTTCTTG
ACGAGCATTCCTAGGGGTCTTTCCCCTCTCGCCAAAGGAATGCAAGGTCTGTTGAATGTCGTGAAGGAAG
CAGTTCCTCTGGAAGCTTCTTGAAGACAAACAACGTCTGTAGCGACCCTTTGCAGGCAGCGGAACCCCCC
ACCTGGCGACAGGTGCCTCTGCGGCCAAAAGCCACGTGTATAAGATACACCTGCAAAGGCGGCACAACCC
CAGTGCCACGTTGTGAGTTGGATAGTTGTGGAAAGAGTCAAATGGCTCTCCTCAAGCGTATTCAACAAGG
GGCTGAAGGATGCCCAGAAGGTACCCCATTGTATGGGATCTGATCTGGGGCCTCGGTGCACATGCTTTAC
ATGTGTTTAGTCGAGGTTAAAAAAACGTCTAGGCCCCCCGAACCACGGGGACGTGGTTTTCCTTTGAAAA
ACACGATGATAATATGGCCACACATATGGTGAGCAAGGGCGAGGAGCTGTTCACCGGGGTGGTGCCCATC
CTGGTCGAGCTGGACGGCGACGTAAACGGCCACAAGTTCAGCGTGTCCGGCGAGGGCGAGGGCGATGCCA
CCTACGGCAAGCTGACCCTGAAGTTCATCTGCACCACCGGCAAGCTGCCCGTGCCCTGGCCCACCCTCGT
GACCACCCTGACCTACGGCGTGCAGTGCTTCAGCCGCTACCCCGACCACATGAAGCAGCACGACTTCTTC
AAGTCCGCCATGCCCGAAGGCTACGTCCAGGAGCGCACCATCTTCTTCAAGGACGACGGCAACTACAAGA
CCCGCGCCGAGGTGAAGTTCGAGGGCGACACCCTGGTGAACCGCATCGAGCTGAAGGGCATCGACTTCAA
GGAGGACGGCAACATCCTGGGGCACAAGCTGGAGTACAACTACAACAGCCACAACGTCTATATCATGGCC
GACAAGCAGAAGAACGGCATCAAGGTGAACTTCAAGATCCGCCACAACATCGAGGACGGCAGCGTGCAGC
TCGCCGACCACTACCAGCAGAACACCCCCATCGGCGACGGCCCCGTGCTGCTGCCCGACAACCACTACCT
GAGCACCCAGTCCGCCCTGAGCAAAGACCCCAACGAGAAGCGCGATCACATGGTCCTGCTGGAGTTCGTG
ACCGCCGCCGGGATCACTCTCGGCATGGACGAGCTGTACAAGTAAATCGATAGATCCTAATCAACCTCTG
GATTACAAAATTTGTGAAAGATTGACTGGTATTCTTAACTATGTTGCTCCTTTTACGCTATGTGGATACG
CTGCTTTAATGCCTTTGTATCATGCTATTGCTTCCCGTATGGCTTTCATTTTCTCCTCCTTGTATAAATC
CTGGTTGCTGTCTCTTTATGAGGAGTTGTGGCCCGTTGTCAGGCAACGTGGCGTGGTGTGCACTGTGTTT
GCTGACGCAACCCCCACTGGTTGGGGCATTGCCACCACCTGTCAGCTCCTTTCCGGGACTTTCGCTTTCC
CCCTCCCTATTGCCACGGCGGAACTCATCGCCGCCTGCCTTGCCCGCTGCTGGACAGGGGCTCGGCTGTT
GGGCACTGACAATTCCGTGGTGTTGTCGGGGAAATCATCGTCCTTTCCTTGGCTGCTCGCCTGTGTTGCC
ACCTGGATTCTGCGCGGGACGTCCTTCTGCTACGTCCCTTCGGCCCTCAATCCAGCGGACCTTCCTTCCC
GCGGCCTGCTGCCGGCTCTGCGGCCTCTTCCGCGTCTTCGCCTTCGCCCTCAGACGAGTCGGATCTCCCT
TTGGGCCGCCTCCCCGCCTGAGATCCTTTAAGACCAATGACTTACAAGGCAGCTGTAGATCTTAGCCACT
TTTTAAAAGAAAAGGGGGGACTGGAAGGGCTAATTCACTCCCAACGAAGACAAGATCTGCTTTTTGCTTG
TACTGGGTCTCTCTGGTTAGACCAGATCTGAGCCTGGGAGCTCTCTGGCTAACTAGGGAACCCACTGCTT
AAGCCTCAATAAAGCTTGCCTTGAGTGCTTCAAGTAGTGTGTGCCCGTCTGTTGTGTGACTCTGGTAACT
AGAGATCCCTCAGACCCTTTTAGTCAGTGTGGAAAATCTCTAGCAGTAGTAGTTCATGTCATCTTATTAT
TCAGTATTTATAACTTGCAAAGAAATGAATATCAGAGAGTGAGAGGCCCGGGTTAATTAAGGAAAGGGCT
AGATCATTCTTGAAGACGAAAGGGCCTCGTGATACGCCTATTTTTATAGGTTAATGTCATGATAATAATG
GTTTCTTAGACGTCAGGTGGCACTTTTCGGGGAAATGTGCGCGGAACCCCTATTTGTTTATTTTTCTAAA
TACATTCAAATATGTATCCGCTCATGAGACAATAACCCTGATAAATGCTTCAATAATATTGAAAAAGGAA
GAGTATGAGTATTCAACATTTCCGTGTCGCCCTTATTCCCTTTTTTGCGGCATTTTGCCTTCCTGTTTTT
GCTCACCCAGAAACGCTGGTGAAAGTAAAAGATGCTGAAGATCAGTTGGGTGCACGAGTGGGTTACATCG
AACTGGATCTCAACAGCGGTAAGATCCTTGAGAGTTTTCGCCCCGAAGAACGTTTTCCAATGATGAGCAC
TTTTAAAGTTCTGCTATGTGGCGCGGTATTATCCCGTGTTGACGCCGGGCAAGAGCAACTCGGTCGCCGC
ATACACTATTCTCAGAATGACTTGGTTGAGTACTCACCAGTCACAGAAAAGCATCTTACGGATGGCATGA
CAGTAAGAGAATTATGCAGTGCTGCCATAACCATGAGTGATAACACTGCGGCCAACTTACTTCTGACAAC
GATCGGAGGACCGAAGGAGCTAACCGCTTTTTTGCACAACATGGGGGATCATGTAACTCGCCTTGATCGT
TGGGAACCGGAGCTGAATGAAGCCATACCAAACGACGAGCGTGACACCACGATGCCTGTAGCAATGGCAA
CAACGTTGCGCAAACTATTAACTGGCGAACTACTTACTCTAGCTTCCCGGCAACAATTAATAGACTGGAT
GGAGGCGGATAAAGTTGCAGGACCACTTCTGCGCTCGGCCCTTCCGGCTGGCTGGTTTATTGCTGATAAA
TCTGGAGCCGGTGAGCGTGGGTCTCGCGGTATCATTGCAGCACTGGGGCCAGATGGTAAGCCCTCCCGTA
TCGTAGTTATCTACACGACGGGGAGTCAGGCAACTATGGATGAACGAAATAGACAGATCGCTGAGATAGG
TGCCTCACTGATTAAGCATTGGTAACTGTCAGACCAAGTTTACTCATATATACTTTAGATTGATTTAAAA
CTTCATTTTTAATTTAAAAGGATCTAGGTGAAGATCCTTTTTGATAATCTCATGACCAAAATCCCTTAAC
GTGAGTTTTCGTTCCACTGAGCGTCAGACCCCGTAGAAAAGATCAAAGGATCTTCTTGAGATCCTTTTTT
TCTGCGCGTAATCTGCTGCTTGCAAACAAAAAAACCACCGCTACCAGCGGTGGTTTGTTTGCCGGATCAA
GAGCTACCAACTCTTTTTCCGAAGGTAACTGGCTTCAGCAGAGCGCAGATACCAAATACTGTTCTTCTAG
TGTAGCCGTAGTTAGGCCACCACTTCAAGAACTCTGTAGCACCGCCTACATACCTCGCTCTGCTAATCCT
GTTACCAGTGGCTGCTGCCAGTGGCGATAAGTCGTGTCTTACCGGGTTGGACTCAAGACGATAGTTACCG
GATAAGGCGCAGCGGTCGGGCTGAACGGGGGGTTCGTGCACACAGCCCAGCTTGGAGCGAACGACCTACA
CCGAACTGAGATACCTACAGCGTGAGCTATGAGAAAGCGCCACGCTTCCCGAAGGGAGAAAGGCGGACAG
GTATCCGGTAAGCGGCAGGGTCGGAACAGGAGAGCGCACGAGGGAGCTTCCAGGGGGAAACGCCTGGTAT
CTTTATAGTCCTGTCGGGTTTCGCCACCTCTGACTTGAGCGTCGATTTTTGTGATGCTCGTCAGGGGGGC
GGAGCCTATGGAAAAACGCCAGCAACGCGGCCTTTTTACGGTTCCTGGCCTTTTGCTGGCCTTTTGCTCA
CATGTTCTTTCCTGCGTTATCCCCTGATTCTGTGGATAACCGTATTACCGCCTTTGAGTGAGCTGATACC
GCTCGCCGCAGCCGAACGACCGAGCGCAGCGAGTCAGTGAGCGAGGAAGCGGAAGAGCGCCCAATACGCA
AACCGCCTCTCCCCGCGCGTTGGCCGATTCATTAATGCAGCAAGCTCATGGCTGACTAATTTTTTTTATT
TATGCAGAGGCCGAGGCCGCCTCGGCCTCTGAGCTATTCCAGAAGTAGTGAGGAGGCTTTTTTGGAGGCC
TAGGCTTTTGCAAAAAGCTCCCCGTGGCACGACAGGTTTCCCGACTGGAAAGCGGGCAGTGAGCGCAACG
CAATTAATGTGAGTTAGCTCACTCATTAGGCACCCCAGGCTTTACACTTTATGCTTCCGGCTCGTATGTT
GTGTGGAATTGTGAGCGGATAACAATTTCACACAGGAAACAGCTATGACATGATTACGAATTTCACAAAT
AAAGCATTTTTTTCACTGCATTCTAGTTGTGGTTTGTCCAAACTCATCAATGTATCTTATCATGTCTGGA
TCAACTGGATAACTCAAGCTAACCAAAATCATCCCAAACTTCCCACCCCATACCCTATTACCACTGCCAA
TTACCTGTGGTTTCATTTACTCTAAACCTGTGATTCCTCTGAATTATTTTCATTTTAAAGAAATTGTATT
TGTTAAATATGTACTACAAACTTAGTAGT
Features (pLannotate 1.2.2; 27 found; start..end, strand, type, name):
    377..634     +  LTR            5' LTR (truncated): truncated 5' long terminal repeat (LTR) from HIV-1
    681..806     +  misc_feature   HIV-1 Ψ: packaging signal of human immunodeficiency virus type 1
    790..1128    +  CDS            HIV-1 gag (fragment): gag protein from human immunodeficiency virus 1; gag
   1303..1536    +  misc_feature   RRE: The Rev response element (RRE) of HIV-1 allows for Rev-dependent mRNA export from the nucleus to the cytoplasm.
   1913..2013    +  CDS            Rev (fragment): human immunodeficiency virus 1 (HIV-1) Rev protein; rev; enhances nuclear export of unspliced and incompletely spliced viral mRNAs
   2058..2175    +  misc_feature   cPPT/CTS: central polypurine tract and central termination sequence of HIV-1
   2223..3401    +  promoter       EF-1α promoter: strong constitutive promoter for human elongation factor EF-1α
   3422..3442    +  protein_bind   attB1: mutant version of attB; core recombination site for the Gateway® BP reaction BP Clonase™
   3448..6651    +  CDS            PIK3CA: PK3CA_HUMAN - Experimental evidence at protein level: Swiss-Prot protein existence level 1. Phosphoinositide-3-kinase (PI3K) phosphorylates phosphatidylinositol (PI) and its phosphorylated derivatives at position 3 of the inositol ring to produce 3-phosphoinositides (PubMed:15135396, PubMed:23936502, PubMed:28676499). Uses ATP and PtdIns(4,5)P2 (phosphatidylinositol 4,5-bisphosphate) to generate phosphatidylinositol 3,4,5-trisphosphate (PIP3) (PubMed:15135396, PubMed:28676499). PIP3 plays a key role by recruiting PH domain- containing proteins to the membrane, including AKT1 and PDPK1, activat
   6656..6680    -  protein_bind   attB2: mutant version of attB; recombination site for the Gateway® BP reaction BP Clonase™
   6733..6774    +  CDS            V5 tag: epitope tag from simian virus 5
   6900..7362    +  misc_feature   IRES: internal ribosome entry site (IRES) of the encephalomyocarditis virus (EMCV)
   7376..8095    +  CDS            EGFP: the original enhanced GFP (Yang et al., 1996) mammalian codon-optimized
   8109..8697    +  misc_feature   WPRE: woodchuck hepatitis virus posttranscriptional regulatory element
   8705..8770    +  CDS            nef (fragment): NEF_HV1Z2 - Experimental evidence at protein level: Swiss-Prot protein existence level 1. Extracellular Nef protein targets CD4(+) T-lymphocytes for apoptosis by interacting with CXCR4 surface receptors. From Human immunodeficiency virus type 1 group M subtype D (isolate Z2/CDC-Z34) (HIV-1).
   8772..9005    +  LTR            3' LTR (ΔU3): self-inactivating 3' long terminal repeat (LTR) from HIV-1
   9210..9314    +  promoter       AmpR promoter: bla
   9315..10175   +  CDS            AmpR: β-lactamase; bla; confers resistance to ampicillin, carbenicillin, and related antibiotics
  10346..10934   +  rep_origin     ori: high-copy-number ColE1/pMB1/pBR322/pUC origin of replication
  11117..11171   +  CDS            lacI (fragment): lac repressor; lacI; The lac repressor binds to the lac operator to inhibit transcription in E. coli. This inhibition can be relieved by adding lactose or isopropyl-β-D-thiogalactopyranoside (IPTG).
  11177..11270   +  rep_origin     SV40 ori (fragment): SV40 origin of replication
  11295..11332   +  CDS            lacI (fragment): lac repressor; lacI; The lac repressor binds to the lac operator to inhibit transcription in E. coli. This inhibition can be relieved by adding lactose or isopropyl-β-D-thiogalactopyranoside (IPTG).
  11345..11366   +  protein_bind   CAP binding site: CAP binding activates transcription in the presence of cAMP. E. coli catabolite activator protein
  11381..11411   +  promoter       lac promoter: promoter for the E. coli lac operon
  11415..11437   +  protein_bind   lac operator (fragment): The lac repressor binds to the lac operator to inhibit transcription in E. coli. This inhibition can be relieved by adding lactose or isopropyl-β-D-thiogalactopyranoside (IPTG). lac repressor encoded by lacI
  11469..11552   +  polyA_signal   SV40 poly(A) signal (fragment): SV40 polyadenylation signal
  11719..329     +  CDS            nef (fragment) (across the origin): NEF_HV1BR - Experimental evidence at protein level: Swiss-Prot protein existence level 1. Extracellular Nef protein targets CD4(+) T-lymphocytes for apoptosis by interacting with CXCR4 surface receptors (PubMed:14990729). From Human immunodeficiency virus type 1 group M subtype B (isolate BRU/LAI) (HIV-1).
