[The description below was written by a language model from this plasmid's Addgene catalogue record and pLannotate feature annotations shown in this document.]
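Description:
pHAGE-PIK3CA-V344G is an HIV-1-derived lentiviral expression plasmid of about 11.7 kb built on the pHAGE backbone. It carries the human PIK3CA open reading frame, which encodes the p110-alpha catalytic subunit of phosphoinositide 3-kinase, with the V344G substitution. In bacteria it is maintained through a high-copy ColE1/pUC-type origin and selected with ampicillin via the bla gene. The backbone also contains small remnants of lac regulatory sequences, an SV40 origin fragment and an SV40 poly(A) fragment.

The transfer cassette lies between a truncated 5' LTR and a self-inactivating ΔU3 3' LTR. It includes the Ψ packaging signal with a gag fragment, the Rev response element for Rev-dependent export of the genomic RNA, and the cPPT/CTS element that aids nuclear import and transduction. The plasmid lacks the viral structural and enzymatic genes, so these must be provided in trans to produce particles.

Within the provirus, a constitutive EF-1α promoter drives PIK3CA. The gene was introduced by Gateway recombination and is therefore flanked by attB1 and attB2 sites. A V5 epitope tag is annotated just downstream of attB2; the record does not say whether it is translated in frame with the insert, which would depend on the ORF lacking a stop codon. An EMCV IRES follows and permits translation of EGFP from the same transcript, so transduced cells can be identified or sorted by fluorescence. A WPRE enhances transcript stability and expression.

The construct is intended for stable lentiviral expression of this PIK3CA variant in mammalian cells. It was deposited in connection with a study that systematically annotated the function of somatic cancer mutations.
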