Addgene plasmid #116547: pHAGE-PIK3CA-V344G
Purpose: Lentiviral expression of PIK3CA V344G
Depositing lab: Gordon Mills & Kenneth Scott. Depositing organization: Baylor College of Medicine. Publication: Systematic Functional Annotation of Somatic Mutations in Cancer. Ng PK, Li J, Jeong KJ, Shao S, Chen H, Tsang YH, Sengupta S, Wang Z, Bhavana VH, Tran R, Soewito S, Minussi DC, Moreno D, Kong K, Dogruluk T, Lu H, Gao J, Tokheim C, Zhou DC, Johnson AM, Zeng J, Ip CKM, Ju Z, Wester M, Yu S, Li Y, Vellano CP, Schultz N, Karchin R, Ding L, Lu Y, Cheung LWT, Chen K, Shaw KR, Meric-Bernstam F, Scott KL, Yi S, Sahni N, Liang H, Mills GB. Cancer Cell. 2018 Mar 12;33(3):450-462.e10. doi: 10.1016/j.ccell.2018.01.021. PubMed 29533785.
Backbone
  Vector backbone: pHAGE
  Vector type: Lentiviral
Growth in bacteria
  Bacterial resistance: Ampicillin, 100 μg/mL
  Growth temperature: 37°C
  Growth strain: Stbl3
  Copy number: High Copy
Gene/Insert
  Gene/Insert name: PIK3CA
  Species: H. sapiens (human)
  Mutation: V344G
  Entrez Gene: PIK3CA (a.k.a. CCM4, CLAPO, CLOVE, CWS5, HMH, MCAP, MCM, MCMTC, PI3K, PI3K-alpha, p110-alpha)
  Cloning method: Gateway Cloning
Terms and licenses: Academic/Nonprofit Terms; Industry Terms: Not Available to Industry
How to cite: pHAGE-PIK3CA-V344G was a gift from Gordon Mills & Kenneth Scott (Addgene plasmid # 116547 ; http://n2t.net/addgene:116547 ; RRID:Addgene_116547)
