>Addgene plasmid #116547 | pHAGE-PIK3CA-V344G | depositor partial sequence | sequence record 219422 | insert
ATGCCTCCACGACCATCATCAGGTGAACTGTGGGGCATCCACTTGATGCCCCCAAGAATCCTAGTAGAAT
GTTTACTACCAAATGGAATGATAGTGACTTTAGAATGCCTCCGTGAGGCTACATTAATAACCATAAAGCA
TGAACTATTTAAAGAAGCAAGAAAATACCCCCTCCATCAACTTCTTCAAGATGAATCTTCTTACATTTTC
GTAAGTGTTACTCAAGAAGCAGAAAGGGAAGAATTTTTTGATGAAACAAGACGACTTTGTGACCTTCGGC
TTTTTCAACCCTTTTTAAAAGTAATTGAACCAGTAGGCAACCGTGAAGAAAAGATCCTCAATCGAGAAAT
TGGTTTTGCTATCGGCATGCCAGTGTGTGAATTTGATATGGTTAAAGATCCAGAAGTACAGGACTTCCGA
AGAAATATTCTGAACGTTTGTAAAGAAGCTGTGGATCTTAGGGACCTCAATTCACCTCATAGTAGAGCAA
TGTATGTCTATCCTCCAAATGTAGAATCTTCACCAGAATTGCCAAAGCACATATATAATAAATTAGATAA
AGGGCAAATAATAGTGGTGATCTGGGTAATAGTTTCTCCAAATAATGACAAGCAGAAGTATACTCTGAAA
ATCAACCATGACTGTGTACCAGAACAAGTAATTGCTGAAGCAATCAGGAAAAAAACTCGAAGTATGTTGC
TATCCTCTGAACAACTAAAACTCTGTGTTTTAGAATATCAGGGCAAGTATATTTTAAAAGTGTGTGGATG
TGATGAATACTTCCTAGAAAAATATCCTCTGAGTCAGTATAAGTATATAAGAAGCTGTATAATGCTTGGG
AGGATGCCCAATTTGATGTTGATGGCTAAAGAAAGCCTTTATTCTCAACTGCCAATGGACTGTTTTACAA
TGCCATCTTATTCCAGACGCATTTCCACAGCTACACCATATATGAATGGAGAAACATCTACAAAATCCCT
TTGGGTTATAAATAGTGCACTCAGAATAAAAATTCTTTGTGCAACCTACGGGAATGTAAATATTCGAGAC
ATTGATAAGATCTATGTTCGAACAGGTATCTACCATGGAGGAGAACCCTTATGTGACAATGTGAACACTC
AAAGAGTACCTTGTTCCAATCCCAGGTGGAATGAATGGCTGAATTATGATATATACATTCCTGATCTTCC
TCGTGCTGCTCGACTTTGCCTTTCCATTTGCTCTGTTAAAGGCCGAAAGGGTGCTAAAGAGGAACACTGT
CCATTGGCATGGGGAAATATAAACTTGTTTGATTACACAGACACTCTAGTATCTGGAAAAATGGCTTTGA
ATCTTTGGCCAGTACCTCATGGATTAGAAGATTTGCTGAACCCTATTGGTGTTACTGGATCAAATCCAAA
TAAAGAAACTCCATGCTTAGAGTTGGAGTTTGACTGGTTCAGCAGTGTGGTAAAGTTCCCAGATATGTCA
GTGATTGAAGAGCATGCCAATTGGTCTGTATCCCGAGAAGCAGGATTTAGCTATTCCCACGCAGGACTGA
GTAACAGACTAGCTAGAGACAATGAATTAAGGGAAAATGACAAAGAACAGCTCAAAGCAATTTCTACACG
AGATCCTCTCTCTGAAATCACTGAGCAGGAGAAAGATTTTCTATGGAGTCACAGACACTATTGTGTAACT
ATCCCCGAAATTCTACCCAAATTGCTTCTGTCTGTTAAATGGAATTCTAGAGATGAAGTAGCCCAGATGT
ATTGCTTGGTAAAAGATTGGCCTCCAATCAAACCTGAACAGGCTATGGAACTTCTGGACTGTAATTACCC
AGATCCTATGGTTCGAGGTTTTGCTGTTCGGTGCTTGGAAAAATATTTAACAGATGACAAACTTTCTCAG
TATTTAATTCAGCTAGTACAGGTCCTAAAATATGAACAATATTTGGATAACTTGCTTGTGAGATTTTTAC
TGAAGAAAGCATTGACTAATCAAAGGATTGGGCACTTTTTCTTTTGGCATTTAAAATCTGAGATGCACAA
TAAAACAGTTAGCCAGAGGTTTGGCCTGCTTTTGGAGTCCTATTGTCGTGCATGTGGGATGTATTTGAAG
CACCTGAATAGGCAAGTCGAGGCAATGGAAAAGCTCATTAACTTAACTGACATTCTCAAACAGGAGAAGA
AGGATGAAACACAAAAGGTACAGATGAAGTTTTTAGTTGAGCAAATGAGGCGACCAGATTTCATGGATGC
TCTACAGGGCTTTCTGTCTCCTCTAAACCCTGCTCATCAACTAGGAAACCTCAGGCTTGAAGAGTGTCGA
ATTATGTCCTCTGCAAAAAGGCCACTGTGGTTGAATTGGGAGAACCCAGACATCATGTCAGAGTTACTGT
TTCAGAACAATGAGATCATCTTTAAAAATGGGGATGATTTACGGCAAGATATGCTAACACTTCAAATTAT
TCGTATTATGGAAAATATCTGGCAAAATCAAGGTCTTGATCTTCGAATGTTACCTTATGGTTGTCTGTCA
ATCGGTGACTGTGTGGGACTTATTGAGGTGGTGCGAAATTCTCACACTATTATGCAAATTCAGTGCAAAG
GCGGCTTGAAAGGTGCACTGCAGTTCAACAGCCACACACTACATCAGTGGCTCAAAGACAAGAACAAAGG
AGAAATATATGATGCAGCCATTGACCTGTTTACACGTTCATGTGCTGGATACTGTGTAGCTACCTTCATT
TTGGGAATTGGAGATCGTCACAATAGTAACATCATGGTGAAAGACGATGGACAACTGTTTCATATAGATT
TTGGACACTTTTTGGATCACAAGAAGAAAAAATTTGGTTATAAACGAGAACGTGTGCCATTTGTTTTGAC
ACAGGATTTCTTAATAGTGATTAGTAAAGGAGCCCAAGAATGCACAAAGACAAGAGAATTTGAGAGGTTT
CAGGAGATGTGTTACAAGGCTTATCTAGCTATTCGACAGCATGCCAATCTCTTCATAAATCTTTTCTCAA
TGATGCTTGGCTCTGGAATGCCAGAACTACAATCTTTTGATGACATTGCATACATTCGAAAGACCCTAGC
CTTAGATAAAACTGAGCAAGAGGCTTTGGAGTATTTCATGAAACAAATGAATGATGCACATCATGGTGGC
TGGACAACAAAAATGGATTGGATCTTCCACACAATTAAACAGCATGCATTGAACTGA
